>Addgene plasmid #212729 | YIp211-ADH-NUbo-VSV | addgene full sequence | sequence record 419437 | Addgene NGS Result
TCTTCCGCTTCCTCGCTCACTGACTCGCTGCGCTCGGTCGTTCGGCTGCGGCGAGCGGTATCAGCTCACT
CAAAGGCGGTAATACGGTTATCCACAGAATCAGGGGATAACGCAGGAAAGAACATGTGAGCAAAAGGCCA
GCAAAAGGCCAGGAACCGTAAAAAGGCCGCGTTGCTGGCGTTTTTCCATAGGCTCCGCCCCCCTGACGAG
CATCACAAAAATCGACGCTCAAGTCAGAGGTGGCGAAACCCGACAGGACTATAAAGATACCAGGCGTTTC
CCCCTGGAAGCTCCCTCGTGCGCTCTCCTGTTCCGACCCTGCCGCTTACCGGATACCTGTCCGCCTTTCT
CCCTTCGGGAAGCGTGGCGCTTTCTCATAGCTCACGCTGTAGGTATCTCAGTTCGGTGTAGGTCGTTCGC
TCCAAGCTGGGCTGTGTGCACGAACCCCCCGTTCAGCCCGACCGCTGCGCCTTATCCGGTAACTATCGTC
TTGAGTCCAACCCGGTAAGACACGACTTATCGCCACTGGCAGCAGCCACTGGTAACAGGATTAGCAGAGC
GAGGTATGTAGGCGGTGCTACAGAGTTCTTGAAGTGGTGGCCTAACTACGGCTACACTAGAAGAACAGTA
TTTGGTATCTGCGCTCTGCTGAAGCCAGTTACCTTCGGAAAAAGAGTTGGTAGCTCTTGATCCGGCAAAC
AAACCACCGCTGGTAGCGGTGGTTTTTTTGTTTGCAAGCAGCAGATTACGCGCAGAAAAAAAGGATCTCA
AGAAGATCCTTTGATCTTTTCTACGGGGTCTGACGCTCAGTGGAACGAAAACTCACGTTAAGGGATTTTG
GTCATGAGATTATCAAAAAGGATCTTCACCTAGATCCTTTTAAATTAAAAATGAAGTTTTAAATCAATCT
AAAGTATATATGAGTAAACTTGGTCTGACAGTTACCAATGCTTAATCAGTGAGGCACCTATCTCAGCGAT
CTGTCTATTTCGTTCATCCATAGTTGCCTGACTCCCCGTCGTGTAGATAACTACGATACGGGAGGGCTTA
CCATCTGGCCCCAGTGCTGCAATGATACCGCGAGACCCACGCTCACCGGCTCCAGATTTATCAGCAATAA
ACCAGCCAGCCGGAAGGGCCGAGCGCAGAAGTGGTCCTGCAACTTTATCCGCCTCCATCCAGTCTATTAA
TTGTTGCCGGGAAGCTAGAGTAAGTAGTTCGCCAGTTAATAGTTTGCGCAACGTTGTTGCCATTGCTACA
GGCATCGTGGTGTCACGCTCGTCGTTTGGTATGGCTTCATTCAGCTCCGGTTCCCAACGATCAAGGCGAG
TTACATGATCCCCCATGTTGTGCAAAAAAGCGGTTAGCTCCTTCGGTCCTCCGATCGTTGTCAGAAGTAA
GTTGGCCGCAGTGTTATCACTCATGGTTATGGCAGCACTGCATAATTCTCTTACTGTCATGCCATCCGTA
AGATGCTTTTCTGTGACTGGTGAGTACTCAACCAAGTCATTCTGAGAATAGTGTATGCGGCGACCGAGTT
GCTCTTGCCCGGCGTCAATACGGGATAATACCGCGCCACATAGCAGAACTTTAAAAGTGCTCATCATTGG
AAAACGTTCTTCGGGGCGAAAACTCTCAAGGATCTTACCGCTGTTGAGATCCAGTTCGATGTAACCCACT
CGTGCACCCAACTGATCTTCAGCATCTTTTACTTTCACCAGCGTTTCTGGGTGAGCAAAAACAGGAAGGC
AAAATGCCGCAAAAAAGGGAATAAGGGCGACACGGAAATGTTGAATACTCATACTCTTCCTTTTTCAATA
TTATTGAAGCATTTATCAGGGTTATTGTCTCATGAGCGGATACATATTTGAATGTATTTAGAAAAATAAA
CAAATAGGGGTTCCGCGCACATTTCCCCGAAAAGTGCCACCTGACGTCTAAGAAACCATTATTATCATGA
CATTAACCTATAAAAATAGGCGTATCACGAGGCCAGCTTTTCAATTCATCATTTTTTTTTTATTCTTTTT
TTTGATTTCGGTTTCCTTGAAATTTTTTTGATTCGGTAATCTCCGAACAGAAGGAAGAACGAAGGAAGGA
GCACAGACTTAGATTGGTATATATACGCATATGTAGTGTTGAAGAAACATGAAATTGCCCAGTATTCTTA
ACCCAACTGCACAGAACAAAAACATGCAGGAAACGAAGATAAATCATGTCGAAAGCTACATATAAGGAAC
GTGCTGCTACTCATCCTAGTCCTGTTGCTGCCAAGCTATTTAATATCATGCACGAAAAGCAAACAAACTT
GTGTGCTTCATTGGATGTTCGTACCACCAAGGAATTACTGGAGTTAGTTGAAGCATTAGGTCCCAAAATT
TGTTTACTAAAAACACATGTGGATATCTTGACTGATTTTTCCATGGAGGGCACAGTTAAGCCGCTAAAGG
CATTATCCGCCAAGTACAATTTTTTACTCTTCGAAGACAGAAAATTTGCTGACATTGGTAATACAGTCAA
ATTGCAGTACTCTGCGGGTGTATACAGAATAGCAGAATGGGCAGACATTACGAATGCACACGGTGTGGTG
GGCCCAGGTATTGTTAGCGGTTTGAAGCAGGCGGCAGAAGAAGTAACAAAGGAACCTAGAGGCCTTTTGA
TGTTAGCAGAATTGTCATGCAAGGGCTCCCTATCTACTGGAGAATATACTAAGGGTACTGTTGACATTGC
GAAGAGCGACAAAGATTTTGTTATCGGCTTTATTGCTCAAAGAGACATGGGTGGAAGAGATGAAGGTTAC
GATTGGTTGATTATGACACCCGGTGTGGGTTTAGATGACAAGGGAGACGCATTGGGTCAACAGTATAGAA
CCGTGGATGATGTGGTCTCTACAGGATCTGACATTATTATTGTTGGAAGAGGACTATTTGCAAAGGGAAG
GGATGCTAAGGTAGAGGGTGAACGTTACAGAAAAGCAGGCTGGGAAGCATATTTGAGAAGATGCGGCCAG
CAAAACTAAAAAACTGTATTATAAGTAAATGCATGTATACTAAACTCACAAATTAGAGCTTCAATTTAAT
TATATCAGTTATTACCCGCCCTTTCGTCTCGCGCGTTTCGGTGATGACGGTGAAAACCTCTGACACATGC
AGCTCCCGGAGACGGTCACAGCTTGTCTGTAAGCGGATGCCGGGAGCAGACAAGCCCGTCAGGGCGCGTC
AGCGGGTGTTGGCGGGTGTCGGGGCTGGCTTAACTATGCGGCATCAGAGCAGATTGTACTGAGAGTGCAC
CATATGCGGTGTGAAATACCGCACAGATGCGTAAGGAGAAAATACCGCATCAGGCGCCATTCGCCATTCA
GGCTGCGCAACTGTTGGGAAGGGCGATCGGTGCGGGCCTCTTCGCTATTACGCCAGCTGGCGAAAGGGGG
ATGTGCTGCAAGGCGATTAAGTTGGGTAACGCCAGGGTTTTCCCAGTCACGACGTTGTAAAACGACGGCC
AGTGAATTCCTTTTGTTGTTTCCGGGTGTACAATATGGACTTCCTCTTTTCTGGCAACCAAACCCATACA
TCGGGATTCCTATAATACCTTCGTTGGTCTCCCTAACATGTAGGTGGCGGAGGGGAGATATACAATAGAA
CAGATACCAGACAAGACATAATGGGCTAAACAAGACTACACCAATTACACTGCCTCATTGATGGTGGTAC
ATAACGAACTAATACTGTAGCCCTAGACTTGATAGCCATCATCATATCGAAGTTTCACTACCCTTTTTCC
ATTTGCCATCTATTGAAGTAATAATAGGCGCATGCAACTTCTTTTCTTTTTTTTTCTTTTCTCTCTCCCC
CGTTGTTGTCTCACCATATCCGCAATGACAAAAAAATGATGGAAGACACTAAAGGAAAAAATTAACGACA
AAGACAGCACCAACAGATGTCGTTGTTCCAGAGCTGATGAGGGGTATCTCGAAGCACACGAAACTTTTTC
CTTCCTTCATTCACGCACACTACTCTCTAATGAGCAACGGTATACGGCCTTCCTTCCAGTTACTTGAATT
TGAAATAAAAAAAAGTTTGCTGTCTTGCTATCAAGTATAAATAGACCTGCAATTATTAATCTTTTGTTTC
CTCGTCATTGTTCTCGTTCCCTTTCTTCCTTGTTTCTTTTTCTGCACAATATTTCAAGCTATACCAAGCA
TACAATCAACTCCGGATCAGTATGCAGATTTTCGTCAAGACTTTGACCGGTAAAACCGCAACATTGGAAG
TTGAATCTTCCGATACCATCGACAACGTTAAGTCGAAAATTCAAGACAAGGAAGGGATCCCTGGGTCTGG
GGCTTACCCATACGATGTTCCTGACTATGCGGGGAATGGTATCCTCTGGCATGAGATGTGGCATGAAGGC
CTGGAAGAGGCATCTCGTTTGTACTTTGGGGAAAGGAACGTGAAAGGCATGTTTGAGGTGCTGGAGCCCT
TGCATGCTATGATGGAACGGGGCCCCCAGACTCTGAAGGAAACATCCTTTAATCAGGCCTATGGTCGAGA
TTTAATGGAGGCCCAAGAGTGGTGCAGGAAGTACATGAAATCAGGGAATGTCAAGGACCTCCTCCAAGCC
TGGGACCTCTATTATCATGTGTTCCGACGAATCTCAAAGACTAGTAATTATACTGACATAGAAATGAACA
GATTGGGAAAGTAGCCTGCAGCCAAGCTAATTCCGGGCGAATTTCTTATGATTTATGATTTTTATTATTA
AATAAGTTATAAAAAAAATAAGTGTATACAAATTTTAAAGTGACTCTTAGGTTTTAAAACGAAAATTCTT
ATTCTTGAGTAACTCTTTCCTGTAGGTCAGGTTGCTTTCTCAGGTATAGCATGAGGTCGCTCTTATTGAC
CACACCTCTACCGGCATGCAAGCTTGGCGTAATCATGGTCATAGCTGTTTCCTGTGTGAAATTGTTATCC
GCTCACAATTCCACACAACATACGAGCCGGAAGCATAAAGTGTAAAGCCTGGGGTGCCTAATGAGTGAGC
TAACTCACATTAATTGCGTTGCGCTCACTGCCCGCTTTCCAGTCGGGAAACCTGTCGTGCCAGCTGCATT
AATGAATCGGCCAACGCGCGGGGAGAGGCGGTTTGCGTATTGGGCGC
Features (pLannotate 1.2.2; 17 found; start..end, strand, type, name):
    183..771     -  rep_origin     ori: high-copy-number ColE1/pMB1/pBR322/pUC origin of replication
    942..1802    -  CDS            AmpR: β-lactamase; bla; confers resistance to ampicillin, carbenicillin, and related antibiotics
   1803..1907    -  promoter       AmpR promoter: bla
   2000..2215    +  promoter       URA3 promoter: S. cerevisiae URA3
   2216..3019    +  CDS            URA3: orotidine-5'-phosphate decarboxylase, required for uracil biosynthesis; S. cerevisiae URA3; yeast auxotrophic marker, counterselectable with 5-fluoroorotic acid (5-FOA)
   3108..3143    +  CDS            rop (fragment): Rop protein, which maintains plasmids at low copy number; rop
   3245..3344    +  misc_feature   bom (fragment): basis of mobility region from pBR322
   3350..3507    -  CDS            lacZα (fragment): LacZα fragment of β-galactosidase; lacZ fragment
   3815..4211    +  promoter       ADH1 promoter: S. cerevisiae ADH1; promoter for alcohol dehydrogenase 1
   4222..4332    +  CDS            ubiquitin (fragment): Saccharomyces cerevisiae ubiquitin
   4345..4373    +  CDS            3xHA (fragment): three tandem HA epitope tags
   4381..4659    +  CDS            FRB*: T2098L mutant of FKBP-rapamycin binding domain of human FRAP binds synthetic ligands such as AP21967
   4727..4914    +  terminator     ADH1 terminator: S. cerevisiae ADH1; transcription terminator for the S. cerevisiae alcohol dehydrogenase 1 (ADH1) gene
   4962..4978    -  protein_bind   lac operator: The lac repressor binds to the lac operator to inhibit transcription in E. coli. This inhibition can be relieved by adding lactose or isopropyl-β-D-thiogalactopyranoside (IPTG). lac repressor encoded by lacI
   4986..5016    -  promoter       lac promoter: promoter for the E. coli lac operon
   5031..5052    -  protein_bind   CAP binding site: CAP binding activates transcription in the presence of cAMP. E. coli catabolite activator protein
   5065..5157    -  CDS            lacI (fragment): lac repressor; lacI; The lac repressor binds to the lac operator to inhibit transcription in E. coli. This inhibition can be relieved by adding lactose or isopropyl-β-D-thiogalactopyranoside (IPTG).
