[The description below was written by a language model from this plasmid's Addgene catalogue record and pLannotate feature annotations shown in this document.]
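Description:
YIp211-ADH-NUbo-VSV is a yeast integrating expression plasmid built on the YIplac211 backbone for constitutive production of the NUbo-VSV protein in budding yeast. As an integrative (YIp) vector it has no annotated yeast replication origin or centromere, so stable maintenance in Saccharomyces cerevisiae depends on recombination into the genome. Transformants are selected through the URA3 marker, carried with its own promoter, which complements uracil auxotrophy and can be counterselected with 5-FOA. In E. coli the plasmid is propagated at high copy from a ColE1/pUC-type origin with ampicillin resistance (bla). Remnants of the lacZα/lac promoter cloning region, along with short rop, bom and lacI fragments, are backbone leftovers with no role in the payload.

The expression cassette runs from the S. cerevisiae ADH1 promoter to the ADH1 terminator. Between them, the feature table identifies a fragment of yeast ubiquitin, a short match to an HA epitope sequence, and FRB*, the T2098L mutant of the rapamycin-binding domain of human FRAP. This fits the mixed human/yeast species listing for the insert and suggests that NUbo is an N-terminal ubiquitin fragment fused to FRB, although the record does not define the acronym. The C-terminal VSV tag listed in the catalogue was not picked up by the automated annotation; it presumably lies in the unannotated gap between FRB* and the terminator.

The plasmid comes from work describing Ubiquiton, an inducible, linkage-specific polyubiquitylation tool. The FRB domain implies that chemically induced dimerisation with a partner component recruits this module, but the record gives no further mechanistic detail. The epitope tag allows the protein to be detected.
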