Addgene plasmid #212729: YIp211-ADH-NUbo-VSV
Purpose: Consitutive expression of NUbo-VSV in budding yeast
Depositing lab: Helle Ulrich. Depositing organization: Institut fuer Molekulare Biologie (IMB Mainz). Publication: Ubiquiton-An inducible, linkage-specific polyubiquitylation tool. Renz C, Asimaki E, Meister C, Albanese V, Petriukov K, Krapoth NC, Wegmann S, Wollscheid HP, Wong RP, Fulzele A, Chen JX, Leon S, Ulrich HD. Mol Cell. 2024 Jan 18;84(2):386-400.e11. doi: 10.1016/j.molcel.2023.11.016. Epub 2023 Dec 15. PubMed 38103558.
Backbone
  Vector backbone: YIplac211
  Vector type: Yeast Expression ; integrative vector
  Selectable markers: URA3
Growth in bacteria
  Bacterial resistance: Ampicillin, 100 μg/mL
  Growth temperature: 37°C
  Growth strain: Top10
  Copy number: High Copy
Gene/Insert
  Gene/Insert name: NUbo
  Species: H. sapiens (human), S. cerevisiae (budding yeast)
  Promoter: ADH1
  Tag / fusion protein: VSV (C terminal on insert)
  Cloning method: Restriction Enzyme; 5′ cloning site unknown (unknown if destroyed)
Terms and licenses: Academic/Nonprofit Terms; Industry Terms: Not Available to Industry
Depositor comments: pHU4362
How to cite: YIp211-ADH-NUbo-VSV was a gift from Helle Ulrich (Addgene plasmid # 212729 ; http://n2t.net/addgene:212729 ; RRID:Addgene_212729)
